>Addgene plasmid #204205 | CMV5.1-SARS-CoV-2 Nsp3 | addgene full sequence | sequence record 426487 | Addgene NGS Result
TAAGAGTTGTCCTTCTTGTAGTAGTTGTCCAGCTTAGGGTCGATTTCGGTGCACACCACGCCGTCCAGCT
TGTAGGTCACGGGCTTGATGGTGGTGGTGTAGCTGTTCTCCTTGTAGAACACGTCGGTGATGGGACCCTT
GTATTCAGAGGACTTGGTCAGCAGGGCTCCGTCGATGCAGTACAGGGTCTCCTTAGAGGTGATGTGCTTG
TAGTGTCCGCACTGGTAGTTGCCGGTGTACTCGGAAGCGCAGGTGAAGGTGCCGTGCTTCAGTTCGTACT
GGGCTGGAGGAGCGGACATCATCACGAATGGGCTTTCCTGCTGCACCAGGTACTTGGTGGCCTGCTTTCC
GCAGGTGCAAGGGATCTGCACGCCCTTCTTGAACTGCTCGTAGGACAGGGTACCCATGTACATCACAGCT
TCCACTCCCTTCAGGGTGGTCTGCTGCTGGCCGCAGGTCTTGCACACCACGTTCAGCACACGCTTGCAGG
AGTCCAGGTTGGCGTGCTGGAACAGGTAGCTCATGGTCTCTCTCACGTCTCCCAGTTCGCCCACGGTCTT
GTTGCAGTAGGCCAGGATCAGAGCGCAGAAGTTAGCGGCCTCGCCAGCACGGGCTCTGTAGTAAGCGTCC
TGCAGAGCGGGTGGGTTGAACTTCAGTTCGATCTGCTGCAGGGTCAGCAGAGCGGTGGCCAGGTAGCAGT
TGTTGTCGGCCCACTTGATGCTGGTCAGTCCGTTCACCTGGGGGTACTTCCACTTCTTGGTGTGGTTCAG
GGCAGACATGTACCTGCCCAGGAAGGATGGGTCGGTGGTGTGGTAGTATTCGAAAGCCTCCACTCTCAGG
GTGTCATCGTTAGGCAGCACGTAGAAGGTCTTGCCCTCGTGGGAGTTGTGTGGCTTGATCTTGGTCACGT
CAGCTCCGTCCAGGTAGGTAGGACCGAACTGCTGTCCGTAGGTCATGCTCATGTCCACCACCTGGGTGTG
CAGGTTGATGTTGTCCACGGTGGTGAACACCTTGATGGTCCTCACCTCGCGCAGAGACAGCAGGGTCTTC
AGGTTGTCGAAGGTGATCACTTCACCGTCCAGGTGGAAGGTGGTTGGGTTGGAGGTGTAGTACACGCTCT
TGTCTCCGCGCTTCAGGAACTCGATGCCCAGCTGGGTGGACTGTCCGCTGTAAGACCAGTCCTTGTAGGA
ACCGGCCAGGCTGATGGTTTCGATGAAGTGTTCCTCAGGGGTCTTGCTAGAGGAGGTCAGGTATCCGTTG
TAGGCGGTCACAGCGTCAGGGCTGCTCACGCTCACGGTAGCAGGCACCTTCAGGGAACGCATGTATCTAG
CGGCTTCCTCCAGGTTCAGACCGTGGGTCACGTATCCCAGTGGCATGGTCACCAGGGTCTCGTTCAGGTC
GTTCAGGGTGTTGATCAGAGAGGCCACGGTGGTCTTGGAGGTGTAGAAGTAGAAACGAGCGCCGTAGTCC
ACCACACCCTCCTGGATCTTGATGCCCTTGTACTTTCTCTGGATGGTGCTCACGATGGCCTTGGTCTCCA
CGCACACGGGCATCAGCTTCCTGGTTTCCTCAGCGTGGGCCAGCATTTCGCGCAGGTTCCAGCTCACGGT
GCCCAGGATTTCCTGCTTCTCGTTAGAGATGATGGAGGGCAGGATGTAGAAGGCAGACTTGCACTTCTTC
AGCACGGTCTTAGCTTCCTCCACGGTGTAACCGTTCAGGCCCTGACCGGGGTAGGTGGTGATGTAGTTGT
CGGTTGGCACCTTACGCAGAGCCTTGGCCAGCATCTCGGTGGTGCCACCGGCCTTCTTGGTAGGGATGAC
CACAGCGGTCAGCACTCCTTCCTGCACCACGTCGCCCACGATGTAGGGGGCGTCCTTCTTCAGGAAGGTG
ATGTCGATGTCAGACACCAGGGTAGCGGAGTCAGGGTGCAGGTTGCCGTTGATGTCGATGTACAGCAGCA
GGTTCTCGGTCAGGAACTTGGTTTCCTCCAGGGTGGTGGTCACTTCCTCCACGCAGGCCTTGATCTTCTT
GTCGTCCTGCTTTCTCTGCTCCACGCTGGGCTTAGATTCGGTGATGAAAGGCTTCACTTCCTCCTTGGGG
ATCTCGGCGATCTTCTGCTCCACCTGCTTTTCGGACTTCATCTC
[501 nt withheld, positions 2145-2645]
CTCGATGGTCTGCACCACTGGGGTCAGTTCCATCTCCAGCTGAGGCTGCACCTCCACGATGGTCTGGATG
GTGGTGGTCTGGTTGTCTTCAGAGCCGTCCTGCTGACCCACGGTCTGCTGGGAGTCGTCGTCCAGCCAGT
CTTCCTCCTGTTCCTCTTCAGGCTGCAGAGCGGCAGAGGTGGCTCCGAATTCCAGAGGCTTGCCCTGGTA
GTCGTCTTCGGTGCCGTACTCGTACTGAGTGGAAGGCTCGAACTCTTCCTCTTCGCAGTCACCCTCTTCC
TCGTCTTCGTCGGGAGGGTAGAAGCTGCAGTACATGTGAGAGGCCAGCTTGAATTCGCCGCTCTCGTCGA
ACAGGTAGTAGGTAGCCATAGACCACTCGTCCAGGTCGATACCCAGAGGGGTCAGCAGTTCGGACACTGG
CTGCAGGGTCTTGATCACAGCGTCGGCCACCACGCAGGCGAATTCGTTCACCTCGGTGCCCAGCTCCACG
GTGTAAGCGGAGCACTTTTCGTTCAGCACCTTGTCGATGCGTTCGTCCAGCTCGAAGGTGATGTTCACGC
TCTTGTAACCCTGCACCTCGATCACGGTGTCGTCTCCGAAGGTCACCTTGGTAGGGGCCATGCCAACTTT
TTTGTACAAAGTTGTGCTGCCCTTGTCATCGTCATCCTTATAATCGATGTCATGATCCTTATAATCACCG
TCGTGGTCTTTGTAGTCGCCCATGGTGCCGATCTGTAACGGCGCAGAACAGAAAACGAAACAAAGACGTA
GAGTTGAGCAAGCAGGGTCAGGCAAAGCGTGGAGAGCCGGCTGAGTCTAGGTAGGCTCCAAGGGAGCGCC
GGACAAAGGCCCGGTCTCGACCTGAGCTTTAAACTTACCTAGACGGCGGACGCAGTTCAGGAGGCACCAC
AGGCGGGAGGCGGCAGAACGCGACTCAACCGGCGTGGATGGCGGCCTCAGGTAGGGCGGCGGGCGCGTGA
AGGAGAGATGCGAGCCCCTCGCCACTTTGTATACAAAAGTTGGCTGTCTTCTATGGAGGTCAAAACAGCG
TGGATGGCGTCTCCAGGCGATCTGACGGTTCACTAAACGAGCTCTGCTTATATAGACCTCCCACCGTACA
CGCCTACCGCCCATTTGCGTCAACGGGGCGGGGTTATTACGACATTTTGGAAAGTCCCGTTGATTTTGGT
GCCAAAACAAACTCCCATTGACGTCAATGGGGTGGAGACTTGGAAATCCCCGTGAGTCAAACCGCTATCC
ACGCCCATTGGTGTACTGCCAAAACCGCATCACCATGGTAATAGCGATGACTAATACGTAGATGTACTGC
CAAGTAGGAAAGTCCCGTAAGGTCATGTACTGGGCATAATGCCAGGCGGGCCATTTACCGTCATTGACGT
CAATAGGGGGCGGACTTGGCATATGATACACTTGATGTACTGCCAAGTGGGCAGTTTACCGTAAATACTC
CACCCATTGACGTCAATGGAAAGTCCCTATTGGCGTTACTATGGGAACATACGTCATTATTGACGTCAAT
GGGCGGGGGTCGTTGGGCGGTCAGCCAGGCGGGCCATTTACCGTAAGTTATGTAACGCCTGCAGGGCCAA
CTTTTCTATACAAAGTTGTGATCGAAGCAGCGCAAAACGCCTAACCCTAAGCAGATTCTTCATGCAATTG
TCGGTCAAGCCTTGCCTTGTTGTAGCTTAAATTTTGCTCGCGCACTACTCAGCGACCTCCAACACACAAG
CAGGGAGCAGATACTGGCTTAACTATGCGGCATCAGAGCAGATTGTACTGAGAGTGCACCATAGGGGATC
GGGAGATCCCCAGCAGGAAAAGGACAAGCAGCGAAAATTCACGCCCCCTTGGGAGGTGGCGGCATATGCA
AAGGATAGCACTCCCACTCTACTACTGGGTATCATATGCTGACTGTATATGCATGAGGATAGCATATGCT
ACCCGGATACAGATTAGGATAGCATATACTACCCAGATATAGATTAGGATAGCATATGCTACCCAGATAT
AGATTAGGATAGCCTATGCTACCCAGATATAAATTAGGATAGCATATACTACCCAGATATAGATTAGGAT
AGCATATGCTACCCAGATATAGATTAGGATAGCCTATGCTACCCAGATATAGATTAGGATAGCATATGCT
ATCCAGATATTTGGGTAGTATATGCTACCCATGGCAACATTAGCCCACCGTGCTCTCAGCGACCTCGTGA
ATATGAGGACCAACAACCCTGTGCTTGGCGCTCAGGCGCAAGTGTGTGTAATTTGTCCTCCAGATCGCAG
CAATCGCGCCCCTATCTTGGCCCGCCCACCTACTTATGCAGGTATTCCCCGGGGTGCCATTAGTGGTTTT
GTGGGCAAGTGGTTTGACCGCAGTGGTTAGCGGGGTTACAATCAGCCAAGTTATTACACCCTTATTTTAC
AGTCCAAAACCGCAGGGCGGCGTGTGGGGGCTGACGCGTGCCCCCACTCCACAATTTCAAAAAAAAGAGT
GGCCACTTGTCTTTGTTTATGGGCCCCATTGGCGTGGAGCCCCGTTTAATTTTCGGGGGTGTTAGAGACA
ACCAGTGGAGTCCGCTGCTGTCGGCGTCCACTCTCTTTCCCCTTGTTACAAATAGAGTGTAACAACATGG
TTCACCTGTCTTGGTCCCTGCCTGGGACACATCTTAATAACCCCAGTATCATATTGCACTAGGATTATGT
GTTGCCCATAGCCATAAATTCGTGTGAGATGGACATCCAGTCTTTACGGCTTGTCCCCACCCCATGGATT
TCTATTGTTAAAGATATTCAGAATGTTTCATTCCTACACTAGTATTTATTGCCCAAGGGGTTTGTGAGGG
TTATATTGGTGTCATAGCACAATGCCACCACTGAACCCCCCGTCCAAATTTTATTCTGGGGGCGTCACCT
GAAACCTTGTTTTCGAGCACCTCACATACACCTTACTGTTCACAACTCAGCAGTTATTCTATTAGCTAAA
CGAAGGAGAATGAAGAAGCAGGCGAAGATTCAGGAGAGTTCACTGCCCGCTCCTTGATCTTCAGCCACTG
CCCTTGTGACTAAAATGGTTCACTACCCTCGTGGAATCCTGACCCCATGTAAATAAAACCGTGACAGCTC
ATGGGGTGGGAGATATCGCTGTTCCTTAGGACCCTTTTACTAACCCTAATTCGATAGCATATGCTTCCCG
TTGGGTAACATATGCTATTGAATTAGGGTTAGTCTGGATAGTATATACTACTACCCGGGAAGCATATGCT
ACCCGTTTAGGGTTAACAAGGGGGCCTTATAAACACTATTGCTAATGCCCTCTTGAGGGTCCGCTTATCG
GTAGCTACACAGGCCCCTCTGATTGACGTTGGTGTAGCCTCCCGTAGTCTTCCTGGGCCCCTGGGAGGTA
CATGTCCCCCAGCATTGGTGTAAGAGCTTCAGCCAAGAGTTACACATAAAGGCGGATCTCCCGATCCGTC
GACGTCAGGTGGCACTTTTCGGGGAAATGTGCGCGGAACCCCTATTTGTTTATTTTTCTAAATACATTCA
AATATGTATCCGCTCATGAGACAATAACCCTGATAAATGCTTCAATAATATTGAAAAAGGAAGAGTATGA
GTATTCAACATTTCCGTGTCGCCCTTATTCCCTTTTTTGCGGCATTTTGCCTTCCTGTTTTTGCTCACCC
AGAAACGCTGGTGAAAGTAAAAGATGCTGAAGATCAGTTGGGTGCACGAGTGGGTTACATCGAACTGGAT
CTCAACAGCGGTAAGATCCTTGAGAGTTTTCGCCCCGAAGAACGTTTTCCAATGATGAGCACTTTTAAAG
TTCTGCTATGTGGCGCGGTATTATCCCGTATTGACGCCGGGCAAGAGCAACTCGGTCGCCGCATACACTA
TTCTCAGAATGACTTGGTTGAGTACTCACCAGTCACAGAAAAGCATCTTACGGATGGCATGACAGTAAGA
GAATTATGCAGTGCTGCCATAACCATGAGTGATAACACTGCGGCCAACTTACTTCTGACAACGATCGGAG
GACCGAAGGAGCTAACCGCTTTTTTGCACAACATGGGGGATCATGTAACTCGCCTTGATCGTTGGGAACC
GGAGCTGAATGAAGCCATACCAAACGACGAGCGTGACACCACGATGCCTGTAGCAATGGCAACAACGTTG
CGCAAACTATTAACTGGCGAACTACTTACTCTAGCTTCCCGGCAACAATTAATAGACTGGATGGAGGCGG
ATAAAGTTGCAGGACCACTTCTGCGCTCGGCCCTTCCGGCTGGCTGGTTTATTGCTGATAAATCTGGAGC
CGGTGAGCGTGGGTCTCGCGGTATCATTGCAGCACTGGGGCCAGATGGTAAGCCCTCCCGTATCGTAGTT
ATCTACACGACGGGGAGTCAGGCAACTATGGATGAACGAAATAGACAGATCGCTGAGATAGGTGCCTCAC
TGATTAAGCATTGGTAACTGTCAGACCAAGTTTACTCATATATACTTTAGATTGATTTAAAACTTCATTT
TTAATTTAAAAGGATCTAGGTGAAGATCCTTTTTGATAATCTCATGACCAAAATCCCTTAACGTGAGTTT
TCGTTCCACTGAGCGTCAGACCCCGTAGAAAAGATCAAAGGATCTTCTTGAGATCCTTTTTTTCTGCGCG
TAATCTGCTGCTTGCAAACAAAAAAACCACCGCTACCAGCGGTGGTTTGTTTGCCGGATCAAGAGCTACC
AACTCTTTTTCCGAAGGTAACTGGCTTCAGCAGAGCGCAGATACCAAATACTGTTCTTCTAGTGTAGCCG
TAGTTAGGCCACCACTTCAAGAACTCTGTAGCACCGCCTACATACCTCGCTCTGCTAATCCTGTTACCAG
TGGCTGCTGCCAGTGGCGATAAGTCGTGTCTTACCGGGTTGGACTCAAGACGATAGTTACCGGATAAGGC
GCAGCGGTCGGGCTGAACGGGGGGTTCGTGCACACAGCCCAGCTTGGAGCGAACGACCTACACCGAACTG
AGATACCTACAGCGTGAGCTATGAGAAAGCGCCACGCTTCCCGAAGGGAGAAAGGCGGACAGGTATCCGG
TAAGCGGCAGGGTCGGAACAGGAGAGCGCACGAGGGAGCTTCCAGGGGGAAACGCCTGGTATCTTTATAG
TCCTGTCGGGTTTCGCCACCTCTGACTTGAGCGTCGATTTTTGTGATGCTCGTCAGGGGGGCGGAGCCTA
TGGAAAAACGCCAGCAACGCGGCCTTTTTACGGTTCCTGGCCTTTTGCTGGCCTTTTGCTCACATGTTCT
TTCCTGCGTTATCCCCTGATTCTGTGGATAACCGTATTACCGCCTTTGAGTGAGCTGATACCGCTCGCCG
CAGCCGAACGACCGAGCGCAGCGAGTCAGTGAGCGAGGAAGCGGAAGAGCGCCCAATACGCAAACCGCCT
CTCCCCGCGCGTTGGCCGATTCATTAATGCAGCTGGCACGACAGGTTTCCCGACTGGAAAGCGGGCAGTG
AGCGCAACGCAATTAATGTGAGTTAGCTCACTCATTAGGCACCCCAGGCTTTACACTTTATGCTTCCGGC
TCGTATGTTGTGTGGAATTGTGAGCGGATAACAATTTCACACAGGAAACAGCTATGACCATGATTACGCC
AAGCTCTAGCTAGAGGTCGACGGTATACAGACATGATAAGATACATTGATGAGTTTGGACAAACCACAAC
TAGAATGCAGTGAAAAAAATGCTTTATTTGTGAAATTTGTGATGCTATTGCTTTATTTGTAACCATTATA
AGCTGCAATAAACAAGTTGGGGTGGGCGAAGAACTCCAGCATGAGATCCCCGCGCTGGAGGATCATCCAG
CCGGCGTCCCGGAAAACGATTCCGAAGCCCAACCTTTCATAGAAGGCGGCGGTGGAATCGAAATCTCGTG
ATGGCAGGTTGGGCGTCGCTTGGTCGGTCATTTCGAACCCCAGAGTCCCGCTCAGAAGAACTCGTCAAGA
AGGCGATAGAAGGCGATGCGCTGCGAATCGGGAGCGGCGATACCGTAAAGCACGAGGAAGCGGTCAGCCC
ATTCGCCGCCAAGCTCTTCAGCAATATCACGGGTAGCCAACGCTATGTCCTGATAGCGGTCCGCCACACC
CAGCCGGCCACAGTCGATGAATCCAGAAAAGCGGCCATTTTCCACCATGATATTCGGCAAGCAGGCATCG
CCATGGGTCACGACGAGATCCTCGCCGTCGGGCATGCGCGCCTTGAGCCTGGCGAACAGTTCGGCTGGCG
CGAGCCCCTGATGCTCTTCGTCCAGATCATCCTGATCGACAAGACCGGCTTCCATCCGAGTACGTGCTCG
CTCGATGCGATGTTTCGCTTGGTGGTCGAATGGGCAGGTAGCCGGATCAAGCGTATGCAGCCGCCGCATT
GCATCAGCCATGATGGATACTTTCTCGGCAGGAGCAAGGTGAGATGACAGGAGATCCTGCCCCGGCACTT
CGCCCAATAGCAGCCAGTCCCTTCCCGCTTCAGTGACAACGTCGAGCACAGCTGCGCAAGGAACGCCCGT
CGTGGCCAGCCACGATAGCCGCGCTGCCTCGTCCTGCAGTTCATTCAGGGCACCGGACAGGTCGGTCTTG
ACAAAAAGAACCGGGCGCCCCTGCGCTGACAGCCGGAACACGGCGGCATCAGAGCAGCCGATTGTCTGTT
GTGCCCAGTCATAGCCGAATAGCCTCTCCACCCAAGCGGCCGGAGAACCTGCGTGCAATCCATCTTGTTC
AATCATGCGAAACGATCCTCATCCTGTCTCTTGATCAGATCCGAAAATGGATATACAAGCTCCCGGGAGC
TTTTTGCAAAAGCCTAGGCCTCCAAAAAAGCCTCCTCACTACTTCTGGAATAGCTCAGAGGCAGAGGCGG
CCTCGGCCTCTGCATAAATAAAAAAAATTAGTCAGCCATGGGGCGGAGAATGGGCGGAACTGGGCGGAGT
TAGGGGCGGGATGGGCGGAGTTAGGGGCGGGACTATGGTTGCTGACTAATTGAGATGCATGCTTTGCATA
CTTCTGCCTGCTGGGGAGCCTAGGGACTTTCCACACCTGGTTGCTGACTAATTGAGATGCATGCTTTGCA
TACTTCTGCCTGCTGGGGAGCCTGGGGACTTTCCACACCCTAACTGACACACATTCCACAGAATTAATTC
GCGTTAAATTTTTGTTAAATCAGCTCATTTTTTAACCAATAGGCCGAAATCGGCAAAATCCCTTATAAAT
CAAAAGAATAGACCGAGATAGGGT
[37 nt withheld, positions 9950-9986]
AAAGAACGTGGACTCCAACGTCAAAGG
[49 nt withheld, positions 10014-10062]
T
[91 nt withheld, positions 10064-10154]
G
[124 nt withheld, positions 10156-10279]
GGGGATACCCCCTAGAGCCCCAGCTGGTTCTTTCCGCCTCAGAAGCCATAGAGCCCACCGCATCCCCAGC
ATGCCTGCTATTGTCTTCCCAATCCTCCCCCTTGCTGTCCTGCCCCACCCCACCCCCCAGAATAGAATGA
CACCTACTCAGACAATGCGATGCAATTTCCTCATTTTATTAGGAAAGGACAGTGGGAGTGGCACCTTCCA
GGGTCAAGGAAGGCACGGGGGAGGGGCAAACAACAGATGGCTGGCAACTAGAAGGCACAGTCGAGGCTGA
TCAGCGAGCTCTAGCATTTAGGTGACACTATAGAATAGGGCCCTCTAGATGCATGCTCGAGCGGCCGCCA
GTGTGATGGATATCTGCAGAATTTCACAACTTTGTACAAGAAAGTTGGGTATTATCCGCCCTTCAGGGCG
ATCTTGGTGGTCACCACGTTCACCACCTGTCTGGTGGTAGCGCAGGTCAGCTTGAAGGGCAGGTTGTTCT
TCTTAGCGGCGCTCCTGATCTGCTTGCGCAGCTGCTCGGACAGGCTCATGAAGTCCTTCACGTTCCAGAT
CAGGGCGATGTTGTGAGACTTGGCCACCTGAGCGTTGATGTGACGGGCGGAGCAGTCGATGCAAGCTCCC
AGGTCTCTTGGGGTCATGTTCTCCACCTTGTTGTAGGTCAGCATGTAGTTGTTGCAGGAGTCGCCGGTCA
CTTCGATGTCGCTCTGGTGAGACAGCTTCAGGCACTCCACCACGTCTTTGGTTTCCACGTCAGAGTCCAC
GAAACCCTGCCTAGCGGCGGAGATGAAGGTGCTCAGCACGTTGTCCAGGGACACGTTCTTAGCCAGTTCA
GCCTCAGCAGTAGCCACCAGGGTCTTCAGCTTCTCCATAGGCACGTTGAAGGTAGAGGAGAAGGTGTTCA
CGTAGGCGTCGAACATCTTCACGGCCACTTCGGCGCTGTCTCCCACGTCAGACACCAGAGCCTGGTCCAG
CAGCAGGATTGGCTGGCACATCAGCTGGCTGTAGTACACGCTGGCGGACTTGGCGCTAGATTCCTCGCAC
TTGGACTTTCCGTCGAACACGATCACGTTGATAGGCAGGCTGCCCTTGGTGTTGTTGGCCCTCAGGTTGT
CCAGGTTCACGAAGTGGCTCAGAGAGTGGCGCTCGTAGGTCTTCTGGCCAGCCTTGTCGAAGTACAGGTG
GATGCTACCGTTCTTCACGGTCACAGAGTCCACGATGTAGGAGCTCTGGTCGGTGGGGTTGATTGGACGC
TTGAACTGCAGGCTCAGGTCTCTGGCCACCTCGTCAGAGATGAAGGTGGAGCCAGCGCAGAAGGTGTCGC
AGTTCACGCAGTTCCAGTTGTGCAGCTTGCAGAATCCCTTGCCGCCGTTGGCGTACACGTAGAAGGACCT
GCGCACGCCGTTCACGATGGTGGTGCACTCCACCCTGGTAGCCCTGTTGCGCTTGTAGCACATCATGCAG
GTAGAGGAGTTGCAACCGTCCACCACGTGCACGTAGGACTTCCACACGTAGTAGAAGCTGGCGAAGAAGA
TGTACATGCGCACCATGGCAGAGATGGGAGCCATCTGCACCAGGTTGATGATCAGCCACATCAGCCAGGA
GTTGCTGATGAAGTGCACAGCGAAGTAGGAGAAGAACAGCTGCATGATAGCGGCCAGGCCCAGCACGTAG
AAGAACCTGGTGAACAGGATGTAGGCCAGGAACCACTCAGCCACCAGACCGAAGGCGGTCAGGTCCCACT
TGAAGCTAGAGATGGTGATCTGGATGGTTTCCAGGGAGGGGTAGGTGTCCAGGCTGTCCAGTCCAGACAG
GCACACGGAGCATGGGATGCTGCCGGTGCAGTAGGTGGCGATGGTCACGTTGGTGCTGTTCAGGTATCCC
TCTCTGTAACCAGTGCAGTAGCTAGGCATACCCAGGTTAGACATCAGCACTCCCAGAGCGGCGGTAGAGT
AGATCAGGGAACCCAGGCACACGGAGAGCAGCAGGAACCAGATGATGATGTTGATCAGCTTGCTGAAGTT
TGGAGACTTCAGGTAGTTGAAGGAAGCCTCCAGGCAGAACTTTCCCACGCTCTTCACGGTGTTCTTGGCG
ATGGTGGTAGGCATGCTAGCCTTGATACGGGAGTTGGTGCTTCTGGTGAAGGTGCACAGCTGCAGCAGCA
GGGTGAAGAAGTAGGGCATGTAGTTGGTGCACACGCGGTTCAGACATCTGGTCACGATGTTGGTGGTGGT
GGACACCACCTTGTTCAGGAAAGGCTTGGCGTAGTTAGCGATGGTGTCCCATGGCACAGAGTTCACAGCA
GCCAGACCGTGAGTAGCCAGGGTCTTCAGACCCAGCACCCTGCTCAGCTCGTTGGGCTTCTTGATGGTCA
GGGAGCTGTTGTCCACGTAAGCGGCCATCAGGTCGGTGTGACCCACTTCCTCGGTGATCTTCAGGCTGTT
GTTAGCTGGCTTCAGGATGATGTCTCCCACCACCTCGGTGGTCTTCACGTTGCATTCCAGCACGTCCTTC
TGGATGGTTGGGTTCTCCACCACTTCCTCGCTCACGGGCTTCAGGTCTTCGCAGGCCAGGTTGTCCATGC
CCTGAGCGTCCTCGCTCTTCAGCACGTCGAAAGAGTTGGAGGTTTCCACTGGCTTGGTAGACCACAGGCA
ACGGATGCACCAGGTGTTAGGCTTGTAGGTGGCCTTGTTGGTAGCGTTGTTCACGTGCCACACGATGGGC
TTGTGCAGCAGCTTGGCTCCCTTCTTGAAGCTTGGGGTGTAGTGCTTGTAGTCGATAGCCACCACGTCGC
CGTTCAGGTCTGGGAAGAAGGTCACCTTCAGCTCTCTAGAGGCAGGCTTCTTGTATCCGGTCAGCTGGTT
CAGGTCGTCAGCGAACTTGATGTTGTCGCACACGAACTTGAAGTTGTCGAAGCTGGCGTTAGGGTAGGGC
TGGTTTGGCACCAGGTCGATAGGCTGCTCGGTGAAG
Features (pLannotate 1.2.2; 25 found; start..end, strand, type, name):
   3272..3289    -  protein_bind   attL1 (fragment): mutant version of attL; recombination site for the Gateway® LR reaction LR Clonase™
   3375..3643    -  LTR            5' LTR (truncated): truncated 5' long terminal repeat (LTR) from human T-cell leukemia virus (HTLV) type 1
   3649..3667    +  protein_bind   attB5 (fragment): mutant version of attB; core recombination site for the Gateway® BP reaction BP Clonase™
   3738..3937    -  promoter       CMV promoter: human cytomegalovirus (CMV) immediate early promoter
   3939..4242    -  enhancer       CMV enhancer: human cytomegalovirus immediate early enhancer
   4253..4273    -  protein_bind   attB4: mutant version of attB; core recombination site for the Gateway® BP reaction BP Clonase™
   4406..4458    +  misc_feature   bom (fragment): basis of mobility region from pBR322
   4591..5942    +  rep_origin     oriP (fragment): Epstein-Barr virus oriP replication origin (Yates et al., 2000)
   6177..6281    +  promoter       AmpR promoter: bla
   6282..7142    +  CDS            AmpR: β-lactamase; bla; confers resistance to ampicillin, carbenicillin, and related antibiotics
   7313..7901    +  rep_origin     ori: high-copy-number ColE1/pMB1/pBR322/pUC origin of replication
   8084..8176    +  CDS            lacI (fragment): lac repressor; lacI; The lac repressor binds to the lac operator to inhibit transcription in E. coli. This inhibition can be relieved by adding lactose or isopropyl-β-D-thiogalactopyranoside (IPTG).
   8189..8210    +  protein_bind   CAP binding site: CAP binding activates transcription in the presence of cAMP. E. coli catabolite activator protein
   8225..8255    +  promoter       lac promoter: promoter for the E. coli lac operon
   8259..8281    +  protein_bind   lac operator (fragment): The lac repressor binds to the lac operator to inhibit transcription in E. coli. This inhibition can be relieved by adding lactose or isopropyl-β-D-thiogalactopyranoside (IPTG). lac repressor encoded by lacI
   8352..8473    -  polyA_signal   SV40 poly(A) signal: SV40 polyadenylation signal
   8468..8626    -  CDS            ble (fragment): BLE_KLEPN - Experimental evidence at protein level: Swiss-Prot protein existence level 1. Binding protein with a strong affinity to the bleomycin family of antibiotics. Binds to CL990; an antimitotic-antibiotic compound. From Klebsiella pneumoniae.
   8650..9441    -  CDS            neo: KKA2_KLEPN - Also known as kan, nptII. Experimental evidence at protein level: Swiss-Prot protein existence level 1. Resistance to kanamycin, neomycin, paromomycin, ribostamycin, butirosin and gentamicin B. From Klebsiella pneumoniae.
   9508..9837    -  promoter       SV40 promoter: SV40 enhancer and early promoter
   9851..10279   -  rep_origin     f1 ori (sequence partly withheld): f1 bacteriophage origin of replication; arrow indicates direction of (+) strand synthesis
  10300..10321   -  promoter       SV40 promoter (fragment): SV40 enhancer and early promoter
  10325..10549   -  polyA_signal   bGH poly(A) signal: bovine growth hormone polyadenylation signal
  10575..10593   +  promoter       SP6 promoter: promoter for bacteriophage SP6 RNA polymerase
  10658..10679   +  protein_bind   attB2 (fragment): mutant version of attB; recombination site for the Gateway® BP reaction BP Clonase™
  10684..3269    -  CDS            R1A_SARS2 (fragment) (across the origin) (sequence partly withheld): Experimental evidence at protein level: Swiss-Prot protein existence level 1. [Non-structural protein 10]: Plays a pivotal role in viral transcription by stimulating both nsp14 3'-5' exoribonuclease and nsp16 2'-O-methyltransferase activities. Therefore plays an essential role in viral mRNAs cap methylation. From Severe acute respiratory syndrome coronavirus 2 (2019-nCoV) (SARS-CoV-2).
