[The description below was written by a language model from this plasmid's Addgene catalogue record and pLannotate feature annotations shown in this document.]
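Description:
CMV5.1-SARS-CoV-2 Nsp3 is a 13,255-nt mammalian expression plasmid built on the CMV5.1p backbone that carries the complete non-structural protein 3 coding region of SARS-CoV-2 (Wuhan-Hu-1 isolate, unmutated, taken from an existing clone). According to the record, the insert bears an N-terminal 3xFLAG tag, although the tag is not annotated separately in the feature table. The table shows a long ORF1a-derived coding sequence spanning the numbering origin. The automated annotation text attached to it describes nsp10, but that is generic polyprotein text rather than a description of this insert. The record lists Gateway cloning, consistent with the attL/attB-type remnants flanking the insert and promoter region, and also notes intact ClaI and NotI sites at the 5' and 3' ends.

Transcription is driven by the human CMV immediate-early enhancer and promoter, followed by a truncated HTLV-1 5' LTR segment placed between promoter and coding sequence, an element commonly used to boost expression. A bovine growth hormone polyadenylation signal terminates the transcript. A separate SV40 promoter–neo cassette with an SV40 poly(A) signal could allow G418 selection in mammalian cells. A fragment of Epstein-Barr virus oriP is also present, but being partial it may not support episomal maintenance. In bacteria the plasmid replicates from a high-copy ColE1/pUC origin and is selected with ampicillin through β-lactamase. An f1 origin, an SP6 promoter and lac regulatory remnants are backbone carry-overs.

The construct is intended for expressing full-length, FLAG-detectable Nsp3, which contains the papain-like protease. The associated study examined that protease's effects on cellular proteins in the endoplasmic reticulum.
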