Addgene plasmid #204205: CMV5.1-SARS-CoV-2 Nsp3
Purpose: Mammalian expression of SARS-CoV-2 Nsp3
Depositing lab: Allan Weissman. Depositing organization: National Cancer Institute (NCI). Publication: SARS-CoV-2 papain-like protease plays multiple roles in regulating cellular proteins in the endoplasmic reticulum. Yang M, Mariano J, Su R, Smith CE, Das S, Gill C, Andresson T, Loncarek J, Tsai YC, Weissman AM. J Biol Chem. 2023 Oct 12;299(12):105346. doi: 10.1016/j.jbc.2023.105346. PubMed 37838170.
Backbone
  Vector backbone: CMV5.1p
  Vector type: Mammalian Expression
Growth in bacteria
  Bacterial resistance: Ampicillin, 100 μg/mL
  Growth temperature: 37°C
  Growth strain: DH5alpha
  Copy number: High Copy
Gene/Insert
  Gene/Insert name: SARS-CoV-2 Nsp3 (Wuhan-Hu-1; https://www.addgene.org/141257/)
  Species: Other
  Mutation: none, from obtained clone
  Entrez Gene: ORF1ab (a.k.a. GU280_gp01)
  Tag / fusion protein: FLAGx3 (N terminal on insert)
  Cloning method: Gateway Cloning
Terms and licenses: Academic/Nonprofit Terms; Industry Terms: Not Available to Industry
Depositor comments: 5' Cloning Site: ClaI (not destroyed), 3' Cloning Site: NotI (not destroyed). Contains entire SARS-CoV-2 Nsp3 from Wuhan isolate.
How to cite: CMV5.1-SARS-CoV-2 Nsp3 was a gift from Allan Weissman (Addgene plasmid # 204205 ; http://n2t.net/addgene:204205 ; RRID:Addgene_204205)
